>Addgene plasmid #197939 | pET51b(+)_CoA-Snifit(G41) | addgene full sequence | sequence record 387343 | Addgene NGS Result
TAGAGGATCGAGATCGATCTCGATCCCGCGAAATTAATACGACTCACTATAGGGGAATTGTGAGCGGATA
ACAATTCCCCTCTAGAAATAATTTTGTTTAACTTTAAGAAGGAGATATACCATGGCAAGCTGGAGCCACC
CGCAGTTCGAAAAGGGTGCAGATGACGACGACAAGGTACCGCATGAAATCGGTACTGGCTTTCCATTCGA
CCCCCATTATGTGGAAGTCCTGGGCGAGCGCATGCACTACGTCGATGTTGGTCCGCGCGATGGCACCCCT
GTGCTGTTCCTGCACGGTAACCCGACCTCCTCCTACGTGTGGCGCAACATCATCCCGCATGTTGCACCGA
CCCATCGCTGCATTGCTCCAGACCTGATCGGTATGGGCAAATCCGACAAACCAGACCTGGGTTATTTCTT
CGACGACCACGTCCGCTTCATGGATGCCTTCATCGAAGCCCTGGGTCTGGAAGAGGTCGTCCTGGTCATT
CACGACTGGGGCTCCGCTCTGGGTTTCCACTGGGCCAAGCGCAATCCAGAGCGCGTCAAAGGTATTGCAT
TTATGGAGTTCATCCGCCCTATCCCGACCTGGGACGAATGGCCAGAATTTGCCCGCGAGACCTTCCAGGC
CTTCCGCACCACCGACGTCGGCCGCAAGCTGATCATCGATCAGAACGTTTTTATCGAGGGTACGCTGCCG
ATGGGTGTCGTCCGCCCGCTGACTGAAGTCGAGATGGACCATTACCGCGAGCCGTTCCTGAATCCTGTTG
ACCGCGAGCCACTGTGGCGCTTCCCAAACGAGCTGCCAATCGCCGGTGAGCCAGCGAACATCGTCGCGCT
GGTCGAAGAATACATGGACTGGCTGCACCAGTCCCCTGTCCCGAAGCTGCTGTTCTGGGGCACCCCAGGC
GTTCTGATCCCACCGGCCGAAGCCGCTCGCCTGGCCAAAAGCCTGCCTAACTGCAAGGCTGTGGACATCG
GCCCGGGTCTGAATCTGCTGCAAGAAGACAACCCGGACCTGATCGGCAGCGAGATCGCGCGCTGGCTGTC
TACTCTGGAGATTTCCGGTGGCAGCCTGGCAGAAGCGGCAGCCAAAGAGGCGGCTGCCAAAGAAGCTGCC
GCCAAGGAGGCAGCAGCTAAAGAAGCCGCAGCTAAAGCAGCGGCTGGCGGCAGCGTTAGCAAAGGTGAAG
AACTGTTTACCGGCGTTGTGCCGATTCTGGTGGAACTGGATGGTGATGTGAATGGCCATAAATTTAGCGT
TCGTGGCGAAGGCGAAGGTGATGCGACCAACGGTAAACTGACCCTGAAATTTATTTGCACCACCGGTAAA
CTGCCGGTTCCGTGGCCGACCCTGGTGACCACCCTGACCTATGGCGTTCAGTGCTTTAGCCGCTATCCGG
ATCATATGAAACGCCATGATTTCTTTAAAAGCGCGATGCCGGAAGGCTATGTGCAGGAACGTACCATTAG
CTTCAAAGATGATGGCACCTATAAAACCCGTGCGGAAGTTAAATTTGAAGGCGATACCCTGGTGAACCGC
ATTGAACTGAAAGGTATTGATTTTAAAGAAGATGGCAACATTCTGGGTCATAAACTGGAATATAATTTCA
ACAGCCATAACGTGTATATTACCGCCGATAAACAGAAAAATGGCATCAAAGCGAACTTTAAAATCCGTCA
CAACGTGGAAGATGGTAGCGTGCAGCTGGCGGATCATTATCAGCAGAATACCCCGATTGGTGATGGCCCG
GTGCTGCTGCCGGATAATCATTATCTGAGCACCCAGAGCGTTCTGAGCAAAGATCCGAATGAAAAACGTG
ATCATATGGTGCTGCTGGAATTTGTTACCGCCGCGGGCATTACCCACGGTGGATCCCCGCATCATGTTTT
TGTTAGCGATTTTGTGGATTTTAGCATCTATGTTGATGCACCGGAAGATCTGCTGCAGACCTGGTATATC
AATCGCTTTCTGAAATTTCGTGAAGGTGCATATACCGATCCGGATAGCTATTTTCATAACTATGCCAAAC
TGACCAAAGAAGAGGCAATTAAAACCGCAATGACCTGGTGGAAAGAAATTAACTGGCTGAATCTGAAACA
GAACATTCTGCCGACACGTGAACGTGCAAGCCTGATTCTGACCAAAAGCGCAAATCATGCAGTTGAAGAA
GTTCGTCTGCGTAAAGGCTCTGGCGGTACCGGTACCCCGTATCTGCAGTTTGATCGTAATCAGTGGGCAG
CACTGCGTGATAGCGTTCCGATGACACTGAGCGAAGATGAAATTGCACGTCTGAAAGGCATTAATGAAGA
TCTGAGCCTGGAAGAAGTTGCCGAAATTTATCTGCCGCTGAGCCGTCTGCTGAATTTCTATATTTCAAGC
AATCTGCGTCGTCAGGCAGTTCTGGAACAGTTTCTGGGCACCAATGGTCAGCGTATTCCGTATATTATCA
GCATTGCAGGTAGCGTTGCAGTTGGTAAAAGCACCACCGCACGTGTTCTGCAGGCACTGCTGAGTCGTTG
GCCTGAACATCGTCGTGTTGAACTGATTACCACCGCGGGTTTTCTGCATCCGAATCAGGTTCTGAAAGAA
CGTGGTCTGATGAAAAAAAAGGGTTTCCCGGAAAGCTATGATATGCATCGTCTGGTTAAATTTGTGAGCG
ATCTGAAAAGCGGTGTTCCGAATGTTACCGCACCGGTTTATAGCCATCTGATTTATGATGTTATTCCGGA
TGGTGATAAAACCGTTGTTCAGCCGGATATTCTGATTCTGGAAGGTCTGAATGTGCTGCAGAGCGGTATG
GATTATCCGCATGATGGAGCTCCGGGCTTCTCCTCAATTTCCGCTCATCACCACCATCATCACCATCACC
ACCACTAATTAACCTAGGCTGCTGCCACCGCTGAGCAATAACTAGCATAACCCCTTGGGGCCTCTAAACG
GGTCTTGAGGGGTTTTTTGCTGAAAGGAGGAACTATATCCGGATTGGCGAATGGG
[124 nt withheld, positions 2996-3119]
C
[91 nt withheld, positions 3121-3211]
A
[49 nt withheld, positions 3213-3261]
CCTTTGACGTTGGAGTCCACGTTCTTT
[37 nt withheld, positions 3289-3325]
ACCCTATCTCGGTCTATTCTTTTGATTTATAAGGGATTTTGCCGATTTCGGCCTATTGGTTAAAAAATGA
GCTGATTTAACAAAAATTTAACGCGAATTTTAACAAAATATTAACGTTTACAATTTCTGGCGGCACGATG
GCATGAGATTATCAAAAAGGATCTTCACCTAGATCCTTTTAAATTAAAAATGAAGTTTTAAATCAATCTA
AAGTATATATGAGTAAACTTGGTCTGACAGTTACCAATGCTTAATCAGTGAGGCACCTATCTCAGCGATC
TGTCTATTTCGTTCATCCATAGTTGCCTGACTCCCCGTCGTGTAGATAACTACGATACGGGAGGGCTTAC
CATCTGGCCCCAGTGCTGCAATGATACCGCGAGACCCACGCTCACCGGCTCCAGATTTATCAGCAATAAA
CCAGCCAGCCGGAAGGGCCGAGCGCAGAAGTGGTCCTGCAACTTTATCCGCCTCCATCCAGTCTATTAAT
TGTTGCCGGGAAGCTAGAGTAAGTAGTTCGCCAGTTAATAGTTTGCGCAACGTTGTTGCCATTGCTACAG
GCATCGTGGTGTCACGCTCGTCGTTTGGTATGGCTTCATTCAGCTCCGGTTCCCAACGATCAAGGCGAGT
TACATGATCCCCCATGTTGTGCAAAAAAGCGGTTAGCTCCTTCGGTCCTCCGATCGTTGTCAGAAGTAAG
TTGGCCGCAGTGTTATCACTCATGGTTATGGCAGCACTGCATAATTCTCTTACTGTCATGCCATCCGTAA
GATGCTTTTCTGTGACTGGTGAGTACTCAACCAAGTCATTCTGAGAATAGTGTATGCGGCGACCGAGTTG
CTCTTGCCCGGCGTCAATACGGGATAATACCGCGCCACATAGCAGAACTTTAAAAGTGCTCATCATTGGA
AAACGTTCTTCGGGGCGAAAACTCTCAAGGATCTTACCGCTGTTGAGATCCAGTTCGATGTAACCCACTC
GTGCACCCAACTGATCTTCAGCATCTTTTACTTTCACCAGCGTTTCTGGGTGAGCAAAAACAGGAAGGCA
AAATGCCGCAAAAAAGGGAATAAGGGCGACACGGAAATGTTGAATACTCATACTCTTCCTTTTTCAATCA
TGATTGAAGCATTTATCAGGGTTATTGTCTCATGAGCGGATACATATTTGAATGTATTTAGAAAAATAAA
CAAATAGGTCATGACCAAAATCCCTTAACGTGAGTTTTCGTTCCACTGAGCGTCAGACCCCGTAGAAAAG
ATCAAAGGATCTTCTTGAGATCCTTTTTTTCTGCGCGTAATCTGCTGCTTGCAAACAAAAAAACCACCGC
TACCAGCGGTGGTTTGTTTGCCGGATCAAGAGCTACCAACTCTTTTTCCGAAGGTAACTGGCTTCAGCAG
AGCGCAGATACCAAATACTGTCCTTCTAGTGTAGCCGTAGTTAGGCCACCACTTCAAGAACTCTGTAGCA
CCGCCTACATACCTCGCTCTGCTAATCCTGTTACCAGTGGCTGCTGCCAGTGGCGATAAGTCGTGTCTTA
CCGGGTTGGACTCAAGACGATAGTTACCGGATAAGGCGCAGCGGTCGGGCTGAACGGGGGGTTCGTGCAC
ACAGCCCAGCTTGGAGCGAACGACCTACACCGAACTGAGATACCTACAGCGTGAGCTATGAGAAAGCGCC
ACGCTTCCCGAAGGGAGAAAGGCGGACAGGTATCCGGTAAGCGGCAGGGTCGGAACAGGAGAGCGCACGA
GGGAGCTTCCAGGGGGAAACGCCTGGTATCTTTATAGTCCTGTCGGGTTTCGCCACCTCTGACTTGAGCG
TCGATTTTTGTGATGCTCGTCAGGGGGGCGGAGCCTATGGAAAAACGCCAGCAACGCGGCCTTTTTACGG
TTCCTGGCCTTTTGCTGGCCTTTTGCTCACATGTTCTTTCCTGCGTTATCCCCTGATTCTGTGGATAACC
GTATTACCGCCTTTGAGTGAGCTGATACCGCTCGCCGCAGCCGAACGACCGAGCGCAGCGAGTCAGTGAG
CGAGGAAGCGGAAGAGCGCCTGATGCGGTATTTTCTCCTTACGCATCTGTGCGGTATTTCACACCGCAAT
GGTGCACTCTCAGTACAATCTGCTCTGATGCCGCATAGTTAAGCCAGTATACACTCCGCTATCGCTACGT
GACTGGGTCATGGCTGCGCCCCGACACCCGCCAACACCCGCTGACGCGCCCTGACGGGCTTGTCTGCTCC
CGGCATCCGCTTACAGACAAGCTGTGACCGTCTCCGGGAGCTGCATGTGTCAGAGGTTTTCACCGTCATC
ACCGAAACGCGCGAGGCAGCTGCGGTAAAGCTCATCAGCGTGGTCGTGAAGCGATTCACAGATGTCTGCC
TGTTCATCCGCGTCCAGCTCGTTGAGTTTCTCCAGAAGCGTTAATGTCTGGCTTCTGATAAAGCGGGCCA
TGTTAAGGGCGGTTTTTTCCTGTTTGGTCACTGATGCCTCCGTGTAAGGGGGATTTCTGTTCATGGGGGT
AATGATACCGATGAAACGAGAGAGGATGCTCACGATACGGGTTACTGATGATGAACATGCCCGGTTACTG
GAACGTTGTGAGGGTAAACAACTGGCGGTATGGATGCGGCGGGACCAGAGAAAAATCACTCAGGGTCAAT
GCCAGCGCTTCGTTAATACAGATGTAGGTGTTCCACAGGGTAGCCAGCAGCATCCTGCGATGCAGATCCG
GAACATAATGGTGCAGGGCGCTGACTTCCGCGTTTCCAGACTTTACGAAACACGGAAACCGAAGACCATT
CATGTTGTTGCTCAGGTCGCAGACGTTTTGCAGCAGCAGTCGCTTCACGTTCGCTCGCGTATCGGTGATT
CATTCTGCTAACCAGTAAGGCAACCCCGCCAGCCTAGCCGGGTCCTCAACGACAGGAGCACGATCATGCT
AGTCATGCCCCGCGCCCACCGGAAGGAGCTGACTGGGTTGAAGGCTCTCAAGGGCATCGGTCGAGATCCC
GGTGCCTAATGAGTGAGCTAACTTACATTAATTGCGTTGCGCTCACTGCCCGCTTTCCAGTCGGGAAACC
TGTCGTGCCAGCTGCATTAATGAATCGGCCAACGCGCGGGGAGAGGCGGTTTGCGTATTGGGCGCCAGGG
TGGTTTTTCTTTTCACCAGTGAGACGGGCAACAGCTGATTGCCCTTCACCGCCTGGCCCTGAGAGAGTTG
CAGCAAGCGGTCCACGCTGGTTTGCCCCAGCAGGCGAAAATCCTGTTTGATGGTGGTTAACGGCGGGATA
TAACATGAGCTGTCTTCGGTATCGTCGTATCCCACTACCGAGATGTCCGCACCAACGCGCAGCCCGGACT
CGGTAATGGCGCGCATTGCGCCCAGCGCCATCTGATCGTTGGCAACCAGCATCGCAGTGGGAACGATGCC
CTCATTCAGCATTTGCATGGTTTGTTGAAAACCGGACATGGCACTCCAGTCGCCTTCCCGTTCCGCTATC
GGCTGAATTTGATTGCGAGTGAGATATTTATGCCAGCCAGCCAGACGCAGACGCGCCGAGACAGAACTTA
ATGGGCCCGCTAACAGCGCGATTTGCTGGTGACCCAATGCGACCAGATGCTCCACGCCCAGTCGCGTACC
GTCTTCATGGGAGAAAATAATACTGTTGATGGGTGTCTGGTCAGAGACATCAAGAAATAACGCCGGAACA
TTAGTGCAGGCAGCTTCCACAGCAATGGCATCCTGGTCATCCAGCGGATAGTTAATGATCAGCCCACTGA
CGCGTTGCGCGAGAAGATTGTGCACCGCCGCTTTACAGGCTTCGACGCCGCTTCGTTCTACCATCGACAC
CACCACGCTGGCACCCAGTTGATCGGCGCGAGATTTAATCGCCGCGACAATTTGCGACGGCGCGTGCAGG
GCCAGACTGGAGGTGGCAACGCCAATCAGCAACGACTGTTTGCCCGCCAGTTGTTGTGCCACGCGGTTGG
GAATGTAATTCAGCTCCGCCATCGCCGCTTCCACTTTTTCCCGCGTTTTCGCAGAAACGTGGCTGGCCTG
GTTCACCACGCGGGAAACGGTCTGATAAGAGACACCGGCATACTCTGCGACATCGTATAACGTTACTGGT
TTCACATTCACCACCCTGAATTGACTCTCTTCCGGGCGCTATCATGCCATACCGCGAAAGGTTTTGCGCC
ATTCGATGGTGTCCGGGATCTCGACGCTCTCCCTTATGCGACTCCTGCATTAGGAAGCAGCCCAGTAGTA
GGTTGAGGCCGTTGAGCACCGCCGCCGCAAGGAATGGTGCATGCAAGGAGATGGCGCCCAACAGTCCCCC
GGCCACGGGGCCTGCCACCATACCCACGCCGAAACAAGCGCTCATGAGCCCGAAGTGGCGAGCCCGATCT
TCCCCATCGGTGATGTCGGCGATATAGGCGCCAGCAACCGCACCTGTGGCGCCGGTGATGCCGGCCACGA
TGCGTCCGGCG
Features (pLannotate 1.2.2; 22 found; start..end, strand, type, name):
     35..53      +  promoter       T7 promoter: promoter for bacteriophage T7 RNA polymerase
     54..78      +  protein_bind   lac operator: The lac repressor binds to the lac operator to inhibit transcription in E. coli. This inhibition can be relieved by adding lactose or isopropyl-β-D-thiogalactopyranoside (IPTG). lac repressor encoded by lacI
     93..115     +  RBS            RBS: efficient ribosome binding site from bacteriophage T7 gene 10 (Olins and Rangwala, 1989)
    131..154     +  CDS            Strep-Tag II: peptide that binds Strep-Tactin®, an engineered form of streptavidin
    185..1068    +  CDS            HaloTag® (fragment): modified bacterial dehalogenase that forms covalent bonds with chloroalkane derivatives
   1178..1870    +  CDS            Superfolder GFP: Superfolder GFP is a basic (constitutively fluorescent) green fluorescent protein published in 2005, derived from Aequorea victoria. It is reported to be a very rapidly-maturing weak dimer.
   1844..2185    +  CDS            coaA (fragment): COAA_ECOLI - Also known as panK, rts. Experimental evidence at protein level: Swiss-Prot protein existence level 1. From Escherichia coli (strain K12).
   2204..2815    +  CDS            coaA (fragment): COAA_ECOLI - Also known as panK, rts. Experimental evidence at protein level: Swiss-Prot protein existence level 1. From Escherichia coli (strain K12).
   2887..2904    +  CDS            SET1 (fragment): solubility-enhancement tag derived from T7 phage gene 10B
   2912..2959    +  terminator     T7 terminator: transcription terminator for bacteriophage T7 RNA polymerase
   2996..3451    +  rep_origin     f1 ori (sequence partly withheld): f1 bacteriophage origin of replication; arrow indicates direction of (+) strand synthesis
   3566..4426    -  CDS            AmpR: β-lactamase; bla; confers resistance to ampicillin, carbenicillin, and related antibiotics
   4427..4519    -  promoter       AmpR promoter: bla
   4600..5188    +  rep_origin     ori: high-copy-number ColE1/pMB1/pBR322/pUC origin of replication
   5374..5513    -  misc_feature   bom: basis of mobility region from pBR322
   5615..5806    -  CDS            rop: Rop protein, which maintains plasmids at low copy number; rop
   5823..6203    +  CDS            YPB1_ECOLX: Protein predicted: Swiss-Prot protein existence level 4. From Escherichia coli.
   6265..6329    -  CDS            TcR (fragment): tetracycline efflux protein; tet; confers resistance to tetracycline
   6344..6365    -  protein_bind   CAP binding site: CAP binding activates transcription in the presence of cAMP. E. coli catabolite activator protein
   6378..7460    -  CDS            lacI: lac repressor; lacI; The lac repressor binds to the lac operator to inhibit transcription in E. coli. This inhibition can be relieved by adding lactose or isopropyl-β-D-thiogalactopyranoside (IPTG).
   7461..7538    -  promoter       lacI promoter: lacI
   7546..9       -  CDS            TcR (fragment) (across the origin): tetracycline efflux protein; tet; confers resistance to tetracycline
