[The description below was written by a language model from this plasmid's Addgene catalogue record and pLannotate feature annotations shown in this document.]
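Description:
pET51b(+)_CoA-Snifit(G41) is a 7.8 kb bacterial expression plasmid built on the pET51b(+) backbone for producing the protein component of CoA-Snifit, a semisynthetic biosensor for coenzyme A, in E. coli. It replicates from a ColE1/pBR322-type origin accompanied by the bom region and the rop gene, which keeps copy number low, consistent with the catalogue entry. Selection is by ampicillin through the β-lactamase gene (AmpR) and its own promoter. An f1 origin is also present, as are short non-functional remnants of the tetracycline resistance gene inherited from the pBR322 lineage.

The expression cassette uses a T7 promoter followed by a lac operator and the T7 gene 10 ribosome binding site, with a plasmid-borne lacI gene supplying repressor. Transcription therefore depends on a host providing T7 RNA polymerase and is inducible with IPTG, and it ends at the T7 terminator. The open reading frame begins with an N-terminal Strep-Tag II for affinity purification and continues as a fusion of HaloTag, superfolder GFP and E. coli pantothenate kinase (PanK, the coaA product). The kinase carries the substitutions D127A, L277W and F252Y. The annotation software detects coaA as two adjacent fragments, probably because the sequence departs from wild type, though the record does not explain this. A short downstream match to a solubility tag is likely incidental.

In this design HaloTag allows covalent attachment of a chloroalkane-bearing synthetic ligand or fluorophore, GFP supplies the genetically encoded fluorescent partner, and the PanK variant presumably serves as the CoA-binding module. The record does not say what the "G41" designation means. The purified, labelled protein is intended for probing coenzyme A homeostasis.
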