Addgene plasmid #197939: pET51b(+)_CoA-Snifit(G41)
Purpose: Expression of CoA-Snifit in bacterial cells
Depositing lab: Kai Johnsson. Depositing organization: Max Planck Institute for Medical Research. Publication: Probing coenzyme A homeostasis with semisynthetic biosensors. Xue L, Schnacke P, Frei MS, Koch B, Hiblot J, Wombacher R, Fabritz S, Johnsson K. Nat Chem Biol. 2022 Oct 31. doi: 10.1038/s41589-022-01172-7. PubMed 36316571.
Backbone
  Vector backbone: pET51b(+)
  Vector type: Bacterial Expression
Growth in bacteria
  Bacterial resistance: Ampicillin, 100 μg/mL
  Growth temperature: 37°C
  Growth strain: DH5alpha
  Copy number: Low Copy
Gene/Insert
  Gene/Insert name: Halo-GFP-ecPanK
  Species: other
  Mutation: PanK=PanK-D127A,L277W,F252Y
  Cloning method: Gibson Cloning
Terms and licenses: Academic/Nonprofit Terms; Industry Terms: Not Available to Industry
How to cite: pET51b(+)_CoA-Snifit(G41) was a gift from Kai Johnsson (Addgene plasmid # 197939 ; http://n2t.net/addgene:197939 ; RRID:Addgene_197939)
